Addgene plasmid #67978: pKLV2-EF1a-BsdCas9-W
Purpose: Lentiviral vector expressing Cas9 fused with the Blasticidin resistant gene at the N-terminus
Depositing lab: Kosuke Yusa. Depositing organization: Wellcome Sanger Institute. Publication: A CRISPR Dropout Screen Identifies Genetic Vulnerabilities and Therapeutic Targets in Acute Myeloid Leukemia. Tzelepis K, Koike-Yusa H, De Braekeleer E, Li Y, Metzakopian E, Dovey OM, Mupo A, Grinkevich V, Li M, Mazan M, Gozdecka M, Ohnishi S, Cooper J, Patel M, McKerrell T, Chen B, Domingues AF, Gallipoli P, Teichmann S, Ponstingl H, McDermott U, Saez-Rodriguez J, Huntly BJ, Iorio F, Pina C, Vassiliou GS, Yusa K. Cell Rep. 2016 Oct 18;17(4):1193-1205. doi: 10.1016/j.celrep.2016.09.079. PubMed 27760321.
Backbone
  Vector backbone: pKLV2 lentiviral vector
  Backbone size w/o insert (bp): 5783
  Total vector size (bp): 12704
  Vector type: Lentiviral, CRISPR
Growth in bacteria
  Bacterial resistance: Ampicillin, 100 μg/mL
  Growth temperature: 37°C
  Growth strain: Stbl3
  Copy number: High Copy
Gene/Insert
  Gene/Insert name: EF1a-Cas9 cassette, WPRE
  Species: H. sapiens (human), M. musculus (mouse)
  Insert size (bp): 6964
  Promoter: EF1a
  Tag / fusion protein: Cas9 fused with Flag-tag and a NLS at the N terminus and another NLS at the C terminus
  Cloning method: Restriction Enzyme; 5′ cloning site MluI (not destroyed); 3′ cloning site KpnI (not destroyed)
  Sequencing primers: 5′ CATAATAGCAACAGACATAC
Terms and licenses: Academic/Nonprofit Terms; Industry Terms: Not Available to Industry
How to cite: pKLV2-EF1a-BsdCas9-W was a gift from Kosuke Yusa (Addgene plasmid # 67978 ; http://n2t.net/addgene:67978 ; RRID:Addgene_67978)
