[The description below was written by a language model from this plasmid's Addgene catalogue record and pLannotate feature annotations shown in this document.]
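Description:
pKLV2-EF1a-BsdCas9-W is a lentiviral CRISPR vector of about 12.7 kb, built on the pKLV2 backbone, that delivers a constitutively expressed, blasticidin-selectable Streptococcus pyogenes Cas9 to mammalian cells. In bacteria it is maintained through a high-copy ColE1/pUC-type origin and an ampicillin resistance gene. The backbone also carries an f1 origin and remnants of a phagemid cloning region (lacZα fragment, lac promoter/operator, T7 and T3 promoters).

The viral portion has the layout of a Tat-independent HIV-1 transfer vector. A CMV enhancer/promoter drives genomic RNA production from a truncated 5' LTR, followed by the Ψ packaging signal with a gag fragment, the Rev response element for Rev-dependent nuclear export, and the cPPT/CTS element. A second truncated LTR sits at the 3' end, followed by a bGH polyadenylation signal. Between the LTRs, the human EF1a promoter with its intron A sequences drives a single cassette in which the blasticidin S deaminase gene (BSD) lies upstream of Cas9. The record describes this as Cas9 fused at its N-terminus to the blasticidin resistance gene. A gap of roughly 190 bp between BSD and the annotated Cas9 coding sequence is left unannotated. It presumably holds the Flag tag and N-terminal NLS listed in the catalogue entry, but the nature of any linker is not stated. A nucleoplasmin NLS follows the C-terminus of Cas9, and a WPRE downstream enhances transcript expression.

The vector is suited to generating stable Cas9-expressing cell lines by transduction and blasticidin selection. No guide RNA cassette is annotated, so guides would be supplied separately. The associated publication used CRISPR dropout screening to find genetic vulnerabilities in acute myeloid leukemia.
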