Features (pLannotate 1.2.2; 30 found; start..end, strand, type, name):
     30..458     -  rep_origin     f1 ori (sequence partly withheld): f1 bacteriophage origin of replication; arrow indicates direction of (+) strand synthesis
    463..618     -  CDS            lacZα (fragment): LacZα fragment of β-galactosidase; lacZ fragment
    626..644     +  promoter       T7 promoter: promoter for bacteriophage T7 RNA polymerase
    658..958     +  enhancer       CMV enhancer: human cytomegalovirus immediate early enhancer
    959..1158    +  promoter       CMV promoter: human cytomegalovirus (CMV) immediate early promoter
   1176..1356    +  LTR            5' LTR (truncated): truncated 5' long terminal repeat (LTR) from HIV-1
   1403..1528    +  misc_feature   HIV-1 Ψ: packaging signal of human immunodeficiency virus type 1
   1512..1850    +  CDS            HIV-1 gag (fragment): gag protein from human immunodeficiency virus 1; gag
   2027..2260    +  misc_feature   RRE: The Rev response element (RRE) of HIV-1 allows for Rev-dependent mRNA export from the nucleus to the cytoplasm.
   2637..2737    +  CDS            Rev (fragment): human immunodeficiency virus 1 (HIV-1) Rev protein; rev; enhances nuclear export of unspliced and incompletely spliced viral mRNAs
   2787..2904    +  misc_feature   cPPT/CTS: central polypurine tract and central termination sequence of HIV-1
   3394..3605    +  promoter       EF-1α core promoter: core promoter for human elongation factor EF-1α
   3606..3719    +  intron         EF-1α intron A (fragment): intron upstream of the start codon of human EF-1α
   4349..4552    +  intron         EF-1α intron A: truncated intron upstream of the start codon of human EF-1α
   4581..4976    +  CDS            BSD: blasticidin S deaminase; Aspergillus terreus BSD; confers resistance to blasticidin
   5169..6770    +  CDS            Cas9(N): N-terminal portion of Streptococcus pyogenes Cas9 (Zetsche et al., 2015)
   6771..9269    +  CDS            Cas9(C): C-terminal portion of Streptococcus pyogenes Cas9 (Zetsche et al., 2015)
   9270..9317    +  CDS            nucleoplasmin NLS: bipartite nuclear localization signal from nucleoplasmin
   9329..9915    +  misc_feature   WPRE: woodchuck hepatitis virus posttranscriptional regulatory element
   9909..10055   +  CDS            nef (fragment): NEF_HV1LA - Experimental evidence at protein level: Swiss-Prot protein existence level 1. Extracellular Nef protein targets CD4(+) T-lymphocytes for apoptosis by interacting with CXCR4 surface receptors. From Human immunodeficiency virus type 1 group M subtype B (isolate Lai) (HIV-1).
  10063..10241   +  LTR            5' LTR (truncated): truncated 5' long terminal repeat (LTR) from HIV-1
  10267..10378   +  polyA_signal   bGH poly(A) signal: bovine growth hormone polyadenylation signal
  10517..10535   -  promoter       T3 promoter: promoter for bacteriophage T3 RNA polymerase
  10578..10600   -  protein_bind   lac operator (fragment): The lac repressor binds to the lac operator to inhibit transcription in E. coli. This inhibition can be relieved by adding lactose or isopropyl-β-D-thiogalactopyranoside (IPTG). lac repressor encoded by lacI
  10604..10634   -  promoter       lac promoter: promoter for the E. coli lac operon
  10649..10670   -  protein_bind   CAP binding site: CAP binding activates transcription in the presence of cAMP. E. coli catabolite activator protein
  10683..10775   -  CDS            lacI (fragment): lac repressor; lacI; The lac repressor binds to the lac operator to inhibit transcription in E. coli. This inhibition can be relieved by adding lactose or isopropyl-β-D-thiogalactopyranoside (IPTG).
  10958..11546   -  rep_origin     ori: high-copy-number ColE1/pMB1/pBR322/pUC origin of replication
  11717..12577   -  CDS            AmpR: β-lactamase; bla; confers resistance to ampicillin, carbenicillin, and related antibiotics
  12578..12682   -  promoter       AmpR promoter: bla
>Addgene plasmid #67978 | pKLV2-EF1a-BsdCas9-W | depositor full sequence | sequence record 129399 | pKLV2-EF1a-BsdCas9-W sequence 12705 bps
CTAAATTGTAAGCGTTAATATTTTGTTAAAATTCGCGTTAAATTTTTGTTAAATCAGCTCATTTTTTAAC
CAATAGGCCGAAATCGGCAAAATCCCTTATAAATCAAAAGAATAGACCGAGATAGGGT
[37 nt withheld, positions 129-165]
AAAGAACGTGGACTCCAACGTCAAAGG
[49 nt withheld, positions 193-241]
T
[91 nt withheld, positions 243-333]
G
[124 nt withheld, positions 335-458]
CCCATTCGCCATTCAGGCTGCGCAACTGTTGGGAAGGGCGATCGGTGCGGGCCTCTTCGCTATTACGCCA
GCTGGCGAAAGGGGGATGTGCTGCAAGGCGATTAAGTTGGGTAACGCCAGGGTTTTCCCAGTCACGACGT
TGTAAAACGACGGCCAGTGAGCGCGCGTAATACGACTCACTATAGGGCGAATTGACTAGTACATAACTTA
CGGTAAATGGCCCGCCTGGCTGACCGCCCAACGACCCCCGCCCATTGACGTCAATAATGACGTATGTTCC
CATAGTAACGCCAATAGGGACTTTCCATTGACGTCAATGGGTGGAGTATTTACGGTAAACTGCCCACTTG
GCAGTACATCAAGTGTATCATATGCCAAGTACGCCCCCTATTGACGTCAATGACGGTAAATGGCCCGCCT
GGCATTATGCCCAGTACATGACCTTATGGGACTTTCCTACTTGGCAGTACATCTACGTATTAGTCATCGC
TATTACCATGGTGATGCGGTTTTGGCAGTACATCAATGGGCGTGGATAGCGGTTTGACTCACGGGGATTT
CCAAGTCTCCACCCCATTGACGTCAATGGGAGTTTGTTTTGGCACCAAAATCAACGGGACTTTCCAAAAT
GTCGTAACAACTCCGCCCCATTGACGCAAATGGGCGGTAGGCGTGTACGGTGGGAGGTCTATATAAGCAG
CGCGTTTTGCCTGTACTGGGTCTCTCTGGTTAGACCAGATCTGAGCCTGGGAGCTCTCTGGCTAACTAGG
GAACCCACTGCTTAAGCCTCAATAAAGCTTGCCTTGAGTGCTTCAAGTAGTGTGTGCCCGTCTGTTGTGT
GACTCTGGTAACTAGAGATCCCTCAGACCCTTTTAGTCAGTGTGGAAAATCTCTAGCAGTGGCGCCCGAA
CAGGGACTTGAAAGCGAAAGGGAAACCAGAGGAGCTCTCTCGACGCAGGACTCGGCTTGCTGAAGCGCGC
ACGGCAAGAGGCGAGGGGCGGCGACTGGTGAGTACGCCAAAAATTTTGACTAGCGGAGGCTAGAAGGAGA
GAGATGGGTGCGAGAGCGTCAGTATTAAGCGGGGGAGAATTAGATCGCGATGGGAAAAAATTCGGTTAAG
GCCAGGGGGAAAGAAAAAATATAAATTAAAACATATAGTATGGGCAAGCAGGGAGCTAGAACGATTCGCA
GTTAATCCTGGCCTGTTAGAAACATCAGAAGGCTGTAGACAAATACTGGGACAGCTACAACCATCCCTTC
AGACAGGATCAGAAGAACTTAGATCATTATATAATACAGTAGCAACCCTCTATTGTGTGCATCAAAGGAT
AGAGATAAAAGACACCAAGGAAGCTTTAGACAAGATAGAGGAAGAGCAAAACAAAAGTAAGACCACCGCA
CAGCAAGCGGCCGGCCGCGCTGATCTTCAGACCTGGAGGAGGAGATATGAGGGACAATTGGAGAAGTGAA
TTATATAAATATAAAGTAGTAAAAATTGAACCATTAGGAGTAGCACCCACCAAGGCAAAGAGAAGAGTGG
TGCAGAGAGAAAAAAGAGCAGTGGGAATAGGAGCTTTGTTCCTTGGGTTCTTGGGAGCAGCAGGAAGCAC
TATGGGCGCAGCGTCAATGACGCTGACGGTACAGGCCAGACAATTATTGTCTGGTATAGTGCAGCAGCAG
AACAATTTGCTGAGGGCTATTGAGGCGCAACAGCATCTGTTGCAACTCACAGTCTGGGGCATCAAGCAGC
TCCAGGCAAGAATCCTGGCTGTGGAAAGATACCTAAAGGATCAACAGCTCCTGGGGATTTGGGGTTGCTC
TGGAAAACTCATTTGCACCACTGCTGTGCCTTGGAATGCTAGTTGGAGTAATAAATCTCTGGAACAGATT
TGGAATCACACGACCTGGATGGAGTGGGACAGAGAAATTAACAATTACACAAGCTTAATACACTCCTTAA
TTGAAGAATCGCAAAACCAGCAAGAAAAGAATGAACAAGAATTATTGGAATTAGATAAATGGGCAAGTTT
GTGGAATTGGTTTAACATAACAAATTGGCTGTGGTATATAAAATTATTCATAATGATAGTAGGAGGCTTG
GTAGGTTTAAGAATAGTTTTTGCTGTACTTTCTATAGTGAATAGAGTTAGGCAGGGATATTCACCATTAT
CGTTTCAGACCCACCTCCCAACCCCGAGGGGACCCGACAGGCCCGAAGGAATAGAAGAAGAAGGTGGAGA
GAGAGACAGAGACAGATCCATTCGATTAGTGAACGGATCGGCACTGCGTGCGCCAATTCTGCAGACAAAT
GGCAGTATTCATCCACAATTTTAAAAGAAAAGGGGGGATTGGGGGGTACAGTGCAGGGGAAAGAATAGTA
GACATAATAGCAACAGACATACAAACTAAAGAATTACAAAAACAAATTACAAAAATTCAAAATTTTCGGG
TTTATTACAGGGACAGCAGAGATCCAGTTTGGTTAGTACCGGGCCCTACGCGTGAGGGGCGCGGAAGCCG
GGGCGGAGGAGGAGCCAACCCCGGGCTGGGCTGAGACCCGCAGAGGAAGACGCTCTAGGGATTTGTCCCG
GACTAGCGAGATGGCAAGGCTGAGGACGGGAGGCTGATTGAGAGGCGAAGGTACACCCTAATCTCAATAC
AACCTTTGGAGCTAAGCCAGCAATGGTAGAGGGAAGATTCTGCACGTCCCTTCCAGGCGGCCTCCCCGTC
ACCACCCCCCCCAACCCGCCCCGACCGGAGCTGAGAGTAATTCATACAAAAGGACTCGCCCCTGCCTTGG
GGAATCCCAGGGACCGTCGTTAAACTCCCACTAACGTAGAACCCAGAGATCGCTGCGTTCCCGCCCCCTC
ACCCGCCCGCTCTCGTCATCACTGAGGTGGAGAAGAGCATGCGTGAGGCTCCGGTGCCCGTCAGTGGGCA
GAGCGCACATCGCCCACAGTCCCCGAGAAGTTGGGGGGAGGGGTCGGCAATTGAACCGGTGCCTAGAGAA
GGTGGCGCGGGGTAAACTGGGAAAGTGATGTCGTGTACTGGCTCCGCCTTTTTCCCGAGGGTGGGGGAGA
ACCGTATATAAGTGCAGTAGTCGCCGTGAACGTTCTTTTTCGCAACGGGTTTGCCGCCAGAACACAGGTA
AGTGCCGTGTGTGGTTCCCGCGGGCCTGGCCTCTTTACGGGTTATGGCCCTTGCGTGCCTTGAATTACTT
CCACGCCCCTGGCTGCAGTACGTGATTCTTGATCCCGAGCTTCGGGTTGGAAGTGGGTGGGAGAGTTCGA
GGCCTTGCGCTTAAGGAGCCCCTTCGCCTCGTGCTTGAGTTGAGGCCTGGCTTGGGCGCTGGGGCCGCCG
CGTGCGAATCTGGTGGCACCTTCGCGCCTGTCTCGCTGCTTTCGATAAGTCTCTAGCCATTTAAAATTTT
TGATGACCTGCTGCGACGCTTTTTTTCTGGCAAGATAGTCTTGTAAATGCGGGCCAAGATCGATCTGCAC
ACTGGTATTTCGGTTTTTGGGGCCGCGGGCGGCGACGGGGCCCGTGCGTCCCAGCGCACATGTTCGGCGA
GGCGGGGCCTGCGAGCGCGGCCACCGAGAATCGGACGGGGGTAGTCTCAAGCTGGCCGGCCTGCTCTGGT
GCCTGGCCTCGCGCCGCCGTGTATCGCCCCGCCCTGGGCGGCAAGGCTGGCCCGGTCGGCACCAGTTGCG
TGAGCGGAAAGATGGCCGCTTCCCGGCCCTGCTGCAGGGAGCTCAAAATGGAGGACGCGGCGCTCGGGAG
AGCGGGCGGGTGAGTCACCCACACAAAGGAAAAGGGCCTTTCCGTCCTCAGCCGTCGCTTCATGTGACTC
CACGGAGTACCGGGCGCCGTCCAGGCACCTCGATTAGTTCTCGAGCTTTTGGAGTACGTCGTCTTTAGGT
TGGGGGGAGGGGTTTTATGCGATGGAGTTTCCCCACACTGAGTGGGTGGAGACTGAAGTTAGGCCAGCTT
GGCACTTGATGTAATTCTCCTTGGAATTTGCCCTTTTTGAGTTTGGATCTTGGTTCATTCTCAAGCCTCA
GACAGTGGTTCAAAGTTTTTTTCTTCCATTTCAGGTGTCGTGGGAAGCTTGGCGCGCCCACCATGGCCAA
GCCTTTGTCTCAAGAAGAATCCACCCTCATTGAAAGAGCAACGGCTACAATCAACAGCATCCCCATCTCT
GAAGACTACAGCGTCGCCAGCGCAGCTCTCTCTAGCGACGGCCGCATCTTCACTGGTGTCAATGTATATC
ATTTTACTGGGGGACCTTGTGCAGAACTCGTGGTGCTGGGCACTGCTGCTGCTGCGGCAGCTGGCAACCT
GACTTGTATCGTCGCGATCGGAAATGAGAACAGGGGCATCTTGAGCCCCTGCGGACGGTGCCGACAGGTG
CTTCTCGATCTGCATCCTGGGATCAAAGCCATAGTGAAGGACAGTGATGGACAGCCGACGGCAGTTGGGA
TTCGTGAATTGCTGCCCTCTGGTTATGTGTGGGAGGGCGGCGGCGGGTCCGGAGGAGAGGGCAGAGGAAG
TCTCCTAACATGCGGTGACGTGGAGGAGAATCCTGGCCCAATGGACTATAAGGACCACGACGGAGACTAC
AAGGATCATGATATTGATTACAAAGACGATGACGATAAGATGGCCCCAAAGAAGAAGCGGAAGGTCGGTA
TCCACGGAGTCCCAGCAGCCGACAAGAAGTACAGCATCGGCCTGGACATCGGCACCAACTCTGTGGGCTG
GGCCGTGATCACCGACGAGTACAAGGTGCCCAGCAAGAAATTCAAGGTGCTGGGCAACACCGACCGGCAC
AGCATCAAGAAGAACCTGATCGGAGCCCTGCTGTTCGACAGCGGCGAAACAGCCGAGGCCACCCGGCTGA
AGAGAACCGCCAGAAGAAGATACACCAGACGGAAGAACCGGATCTGCTATCTGCAAGAGATCTTCAGCAA
CGAGATGGCCAAGGTGGACGACAGCTTCTTCCACAGACTGGAAGAGTCCTTCCTGGTGGAAGAGGATAAG
AAGCACGAGCGGCACCCCATCTTCGGCAACATCGTGGACGAGGTGGCCTACCACGAGAAGTACCCCACCA
TCTACCACCTGAGAAAGAAACTGGTGGACAGCACCGACAAGGCCGACCTGCGGCTGATCTATCTGGCCCT
GGCCCACATGATCAAGTTCCGGGGCCACTTCCTGATCGAGGGCGACCTGAACCCCGACAACAGCGACGTG
GACAAGCTGTTCATCCAGCTGGTGCAGACCTACAACCAGCTGTTCGAGGAAAACCCCATCAACGCCAGCG
GCGTGGACGCCAAGGCCATCCTGTCTGCCAGACTGAGCAAGAGCAGACGGCTGGAAAATCTGATCGCCCA
GCTGCCCGGCGAGAAGAAGAATGGCCTGTTCGGAAACCTGATTGCCCTGAGCCTGGGCCTGACCCCCAAC
TTCAAGAGCAACTTCGACCTGGCCGAGGATGCCAAACTGCAGCTGAGCAAGGACACCTACGACGACGACC
TGGACAACCTGCTGGCCCAGATCGGCGACCAGTACGCCGACCTGTTTCTGGCCGCCAAGAACCTGTCCGA
CGCCATCCTGCTGAGCGACATCCTGAGAGTGAACACCGAGATCACCAAGGCCCCCCTGAGCGCCTCTATG
ATCAAGAGATACGACGAGCACCACCAGGACCTGACCCTGCTGAAAGCTCTCGTGCGGCAGCAGCTGCCTG
AGAAGTACAAAGAGATTTTCTTCGACCAGAGCAAGAACGGCTACGCCGGCTACATTGACGGCGGAGCCAG
CCAGGAAGAGTTCTACAAGTTCATCAAGCCCATCCTGGAAAAGATGGACGGCACCGAGGAACTGCTCGTG
AAGCTGAACAGAGAGGACCTGCTGCGGAAGCAGCGGACCTTCGACAACGGCAGCATCCCCCACCAGATCC
ACCTGGGAGAGCTGCACGCCATTCTGCGGCGGCAGGAAGATTTTTACCCATTCCTGAAGGACAACCGGGA
AAAGATCGAGAAGATCCTGACCTTCCGCATCCCCTACTACGTGGGCCCTCTGGCCAGGGGAAACAGCAGA
TTCGCCTGGATGACCAGAAAGAGCGAGGAAACCATCACCCCCTGGAACTTCGAGGAAGTGGTGGACAAGG
GCGCTTCCGCCCAGAGCTTCATCGAGCGGATGACCAACTTCGATAAGAACCTGCCCAACGAGAAGGTGCT
GCCCAAGCACAGCCTGCTGTACGAGTACTTCACCGTGTATAACGAGCTGACCAAAGTGAAATACGTGACC
GAGGGAATGAGAAAGCCCGCCTTCCTGAGCGGCGAGCAGAAAAAGGCCATCGTGGACCTGCTGTTCAAGA
CCAACCGGAAAGTGACCGTGAAGCAGCTGAAAGAGGACTACTTCAAGAAAATCGAGTGCTTCGACTCCGT
GGAAATCTCCGGCGTGGAAGATCGGTTCAACGCCTCCCTGGGCACATACCACGATCTGCTGAAAATTATC
AAGGACAAGGACTTCCTGGACAATGAGGAAAACGAGGACATTCTGGAAGATATCGTGCTGACCCTGACAC
TGTTTGAGGACAGAGAGATGATCGAGGAACGGCTGAAAACCTATGCCCACCTGTTCGACGACAAAGTGAT
GAAGCAGCTGAAGCGGCGGAGATACACCGGCTGGGGCAGGCTGAGCCGGAAGCTGATCAACGGCATCCGG
GACAAGCAGTCCGGCAAGACAATCCTGGATTTCCTGAAGTCCGACGGCTTCGCCAACAGAAACTTCATGC
AGCTGATCCACGACGACAGCCTGACCTTTAAAGAGGACATCCAGAAAGCCCAGGTGTCCGGCCAGGGCGA
TAGCCTGCACGAGCACATTGCCAATCTGGCCGGCAGCCCCGCCATTAAGAAGGGCATCCTGCAGACAGTG
AAGGTGGTGGACGAGCTCGTGAAAGTGATGGGCCGGCACAAGCCCGAGAACATCGTGATCGAAATGGCCA
GAGAGAACCAGACCACCCAGAAGGGACAGAAGAACAGCCGCGAGAGAATGAAGCGGATCGAAGAGGGCAT
CAAAGAGCTGGGCAGCCAGATCCTGAAAGAACACCCCGTGGAAAACACCCAGCTGCAGAACGAGAAGCTG
TACCTGTACTACCTGCAGAATGGGCGGGATATGTACGTGGACCAGGAACTGGACATCAACCGGCTGTCCG
ACTACGATGTGGACCATATCGTGCCTCAGAGCTTTCTGAAGGACGACTCCATCGACAACAAGGTGCTGAC
CAGAAGCGACAAGAACCGGGGCAAGAGCGACAACGTGCCCTCCGAAGAGGTCGTGAAGAAGATGAAGAAC
TACTGGCGGCAGCTGCTGAACGCCAAGCTGATTACCCAGAGAAAGTTCGACAATCTGACCAAGGCCGAGA
GAGGCGGCCTGAGCGAACTGGATAAGGCCGGCTTCATCAAGAGACAGCTGGTGGAAACCCGGCAGATCAC
AAAGCACGTGGCACAGATCCTGGACTCCCGGATGAACACTAAGTACGACGAGAATGACAAGCTGATCCGG
GAAGTGAAAGTGATCACCCTGAAGTCCAAGCTGGTGTCCGATTTCCGGAAGGATTTCCAGTTTTACAAAG
TGCGCGAGATCAACAACTACCACCACGCCCACGACGCCTACCTGAACGCCGTCGTGGGAACCGCCCTGAT
CAAAAAGTACCCTAAGCTGGAAAGCGAGTTCGTGTACGGCGACTACAAGGTGTACGACGTGCGGAAGATG
ATCGCCAAGAGCGAGCAGGAAATCGGCAAGGCTACCGCCAAGTACTTCTTCTACAGCAACATCATGAACT
TTTTCAAGACCGAGATTACCCTGGCCAACGGCGAGATCCGGAAGCGGCCTCTGATCGAGACAAACGGCGA
AACCGGGGAGATCGTGTGGGATAAGGGCCGGGATTTTGCCACCGTGCGGAAAGTGCTGAGCATGCCCCAA
GTGAATATCGTGAAAAAGACCGAGGTGCAGACAGGCGGCTTCAGCAAAGAGTCTATCCTGCCCAAGAGGA
ACAGCGATAAGCTGATCGCCAGAAAGAAGGACTGGGACCCTAAGAAGTACGGCGGCTTCGACAGCCCCAC
CGTGGCCTATTCTGTGCTGGTGGTGGCCAAAGTGGAAAAGGGCAAGTCCAAGAAACTGAAGAGTGTGAAA
GAGCTGCTGGGGATCACCATCATGGAAAGAAGCAGCTTCGAGAAGAATCCCATCGACTTTCTGGAAGCCA
AGGGCTACAAAGAAGTGAAAAAGGACCTGATCATCAAGCTGCCTAAGTACTCCCTGTTCGAGCTGGAAAA
CGGCCGGAAGAGAATGCTGGCCTCTGCCGGCGAACTGCAGAAGGGAAACGAACTGGCCCTGCCCTCCAAA
TATGTGAACTTCCTGTACCTGGCCAGCCACTATGAGAAGCTGAAGGGCTCCCCCGAGGATAATGAGCAGA
AACAGCTGTTTGTGGAACAGCACAAGCACTACCTGGACGAGATCATCGAGCAGATCAGCGAGTTCTCCAA
GAGAGTGATCCTGGCCGACGCTAATCTGGACAAAGTGCTGTCCGCCTACAACAAGCACCGGGATAAGCCC
ATCAGAGAGCAGGCCGAGAATATCATCCACCTGTTTACCCTGACCAATCTGGGAGCCCCTGCCGCCTTCA
AGTACTTTGACACCACCATCGACCGGAAGAGGTACACCAGCACCAAAGAGGTGCTGGACGCCACCCTGAT
CCACCAGAGCATCACCGGCCTGTACGAGACACGGATCGACCTGTCTCAGCTGGGAGGCGACAAAAGGCCG
GCGGCCACGAAAAAGGCCGGCCAGGCAAAAAAGAAAAAGTAAGCGGCCGCTCAACCTCTGGATTACAAAA
TTTGTGAAAGATTGACTGGTATTCTTAACTATGTTGCTCCTTTTACGCTATGTGGATACGCTGCTTTAAT
GCCTTTGTATCATGCTATTGCTTCCCGTATGGCTTTCATTTTCTCCTCCTTGTATAAATCCTGGTTGCTG
TCTCTTTATGAGGAGTTGTGGCCCGTTGTCAGGCAACGTGGCGTGGTGTGCACTGTGTTTGCTGACGCAA
CCCCCACTGGTTGGGGCATTGCCACCACCTGTCAGCTCCTTTCCGGGACTTTCGCTTTCCCCCTCCCTAT
TGCCACGGCGGAACTCATCGCCGCCTGCCTTGCCCGCTGCTGGACAGGGGCTCGGCTGTTGGGCACTGAC
AATTCCGTGGTGTTGTCGGGGAAATCATCGTCCTTTCCTTGGCTGCTCGCCTGTGTTGCCACCTGGATTC
TGCGCGGGACGTCCTTCTGCTACGTCCCTTCGGCCCTCAATCCAGCGGACCTTCCTTCCCGCGGCCTGCT
GCCGGCTCTGCGGCCTCTTCCGCGTCTTCGCCTTCGCCCTCAGACGAGTCGGATCTCCCTTTGGGCCGCC
TCCCCGCAGGTACCTTTAAGACCAATGACTTACAAGGCAGCTGTAGATCTTAGCCACTTTTTAAAAGAAA
AGGGGGGACTGGAAGGGCTAATTCACTCCCAAAGAAGTCAAGATCTGCTTTTTGCCTGTACTGGGTCTCT
CTGGTTAGACCAGAGTCTCTCTGGTTAGACCAGATCTGAGCCTGGGAGCTCTCTGGCTAACTAGGGAACC
CACTGCTTAAGCCTCAATAAAGCTTGCCTTGAGTGCTTCAAGTAGTGTGTGCCCGTCTGTTGTGTGACTC
TGGTAACTAGAGATCCCTCAGACCCTTTTAGTCAGTGTGGAAAATCTCTAGCAGTTTAAACCCGCTGATC
AGCCTCGACTGTGCCTTCTAGTTGCCAGCCATCTGTTGTTTGCCCCTCCCCCGTGCCTTCCTTGACCCTG
GAAGGTGCCACTCCCACTGTCCTTTCCTAATAAAATGAGGAAATTGCATCGCATTGTCTGAGTAGGTGTC
ATTCTATTCTGGGGGGTGGGGTGGGGCAGGACAGCAAGGGGGAGGATTGGGAAGTCAATAGCAGGCATGC
TGGGGATGCGGTGGGCTCTATGGGCGGCCGTTAATTAAGCTTTTGTTCCCTTTAGTGAGGGTTAATTGCG
CGCTTGGCGTAATCATGGTCATAGCTGTTTCCTGTGTGAAATTGTTATCCGCTCACAATTCCACACAACA
TACGAGCCGGAAGCATAAAGTGTAAAGCCTGGGGTGCCTAATGAGTGAGCTAACTCACATTAATTGCGTT
GCGCTCACTGCCCGCTTTCCAGTCGGGAAACCTGTCGTGCCAGCTGCATTAATGAATCGGCCAACGCGCG
GGGAGAGGCGGTTTGCGTATTGGGCGCTCTTCCGCTTCCTCGCTCACTGACTCGCTGCGCTCGGTCGTTC
GGCTGCGGCGAGCGGTATCAGCTCACTCAAAGGCGGTAATACGGTTATCCACAGAATCAGGGGATAACGC
AGGAAAGAACATGTGAGCAAAAGGCCAGCAAAAGGCCAGGAACCGTAAAAAGGCCGCGTTGCTGGCGTTT
TTCCATAGGCTCCGCCCCCCTGACGAGCATCACAAAAATCGACGCTCAAGTCAGAGGTGGCGAAACCCGA
CAGGACTATAAAGATACCAGGCGTTTCCCCCTGGAAGCTCCCTCGTGCGCTCTCCTGTTCCGACCCTGCC
GCTTACCGGATACCTGTCCGCCTTTCTCCCTTCGGGAAGCGTGGCGCTTTCTCATAGCTCACGCTGTAGG
TATCTCAGTTCGGTGTAGGTCGTTCGCTCCAAGCTGGGCTGTGTGCACGAACCCCCCGTTCAGCCCGACC
GCTGCGCCTTATCCGGTAACTATCGTCTTGAGTCCAACCCGGTAAGACACGACTTATCGCCACTGGCAGC
AGCCACTGGTAACAGGATTAGCAGAGCGAGGTATGTAGGCGGTGCTACAGAGTTCTTGAAGTGGTGGCCT
AACTACGGCTACACTAGAAGGACAGTATTTGGTATCTGCGCTCTGCTGAAGCCAGTTACCTTCGGAAAAA
GAGTTGGTAGCTCTTGATCCGGCAAACAAACCACCGCTGGTAGCGGTGGTTTTTTTGTTTGCAAGCAGCA
GATTACGCGCAGAAAAAAAGGATCTCAAGAAGATCCTTTGATCTTTTCTACGGGGTCTGACGCTCAGTGG
AACGAAAACTCACGTTAAGGGATTTTGGTCATGAGATTATCAAAAAGGATCTTCACCTAGATCCTTTTAA
ATTAAAAATGAAGTTTTAAATCAATCTAAAGTATATATGAGTAAACTTGGTCTGACAGTTACCAATGCTT
AATCAGTGAGGCACCTATCTCAGCGATCTGTCTATTTCGTTCATCCATAGTTGCCTGACTCCCCGTCGTG
TAGATAACTACGATACGGGAGGGCTTACCATCTGGCCCCAGTGCTGCAATGATACCGCGAGACCCACGCT
CACCGGCTCCAGATTTATCAGCAATAAACCAGCCAGCCGGAAGGGCCGAGCGCAGAAGTGGTCCTGCAAC
TTTATCCGCCTCCATCCAGTCTATTAATTGTTGCCGGGAAGCTAGAGTAAGTAGTTCGCCAGTTAATAGT
TTGCGCAACGTTGTTGCCATTGCTACAGGCATCGTGGTGTCACGCTCGTCGTTTGGTATGGCTTCATTCA
GCTCCGGTTCCCAACGATCAAGGCGAGTTACATGATCCCCCATGTTGTGCAAAAAAGCGGTTAGCTCCTT
CGGTCCTCCGATCGTTGTCAGAAGTAAGTTGGCCGCAGTGTTATCACTCATGGTTATGGCAGCACTGCAT
AATTCTCTTACTGTCATGCCATCCGTAAGATGCTTTTCTGTGACTGGTGAGTACTCAACCAAGTCATTCT
GAGAATAGTGTATGCGGCGACCGAGTTGCTCTTGCCCGGCGTCAATACGGGATAATACCGCGCCACATAG
CAGAACTTTAAAAGTGCTCATCATTGGAAAACGTTCTTCGGGGCGAAAACTCTCAAGGATCTTACCGCTG
TTGAGATCCAGTTCGATGTAACCCACTCGTGCACCCAACTGATCTTCAGCATCTTTTACTTTCACCAGCG
TTTCTGGGTGAGCAAAAACAGGAAGGCAAAATGCCGCAAAAAAGGGAATAAGGGCGACACGGAAATGTTG
AATACTCATACTCTTCCTTTTTCAATATTATTGAAGCATTTATCAGGGTTATTGTCTCATGAGCGGATAC
ATATTTGAATGTATTTAGAAAAATAAACAAATAGGGGTTCCGCGCACATTTCCCCGAAAAGTGCCAC
