>Addgene plasmid #67978 | pKLV2-EF1a-BsdCas9-W | addgene partial sequence | sequence record 124754 | WPRE-R 5'-CATAGCGTAAAAGGAGCAACA-3'
AGTCAATCTTTCACAAATTTTGTAATCCAGAGGTTGAGCGGCCGCTTACTTTTTCTTTTTTGCCTGGCCG
GCCTTTTTCGTGGCCGCCGGCCTTTTGTCGCCTCCCAGCTGAGACAGGTCGATCCGTGTCTCGTACAGGC
CGGTGATGCTCTGGTGGATCAGGGTGGCGTCCAGCACCTCTTTGGTGCTGGTGTACCTCTTCCGGTCGAT
GGTGGTGTCAAAGTACTTGAAGGCGGCAGGGGCTCCCAGATTGGTCAGGGTAAACAGGTGGATGATATTC
TCGGCCTGCTCTCTGATGGGCTTATCCCGGTGCTTGTTGTAGGCGGACAGCACTTTGTCCAGATTAGCGT
CGGCCAGGATCACTCTCTTGGAGAACTCGCTGATCTGCTCGATGATCTCGTCCAGGTAGTGCTTGTGCTG
TTCCACAAACAGCTGTTTCTGCTCATTATCCTCGGGGGAGCCCTTCAGCTTCTCATAGTGGCTGGCCAGG
TACAGGAAGTTCACATATTTGGAGGGCAGGGCCAGTTCGTTTCCCTTCTGCAGTTCGCCGGCAGAGGCCA
GCATTCTCTTCCGGCCGTTTTCCAGCTCGAACAGGGAGTACTTAGGCAGCTTGATGATCAGGTCCTTTTT
CACTTCTTTGTAGCCCTTGGCTTCCAGAAAGTCGATGGGATTCTTCTCGAAGCTGCTTCTTTCCATGATG
GTGATCCCCAGCAGCTCTTTCACACTCTTCAGTTTCTTGGACTTGCCCTTTTCCACTTTGGCCACCACCA
GCACAGAATAGGCCACGGTGGGGCTGTCGAAGCCGCCGTACTTCTTAGGGTCCCAGTCCTTCTTTCTGGC
GATCAGCTTATCGCTGTTCCTCTTGGGCAGGATAGACTCTTTGCTGAAGCCGCCTGTCTGCACCTCGGTC
TTTTTCACGATATTCACTTGGGGCATGCTCAGCACTTTCCGCACG
