>Addgene plasmid #67978 | pKLV2-EF1a-BsdCas9-W | addgene partial sequence | sequence record 124767 | dCas9-R2 5'-GGGTTTCCACCAGCTGTCTC-3'
CAGTTCGCTCAGGCCGCCTCTCTCGGCCTTGGTCAGATTGTCGAACTTTCTCTGGGTAATCAGCTTGGCG
TTCAGCAGCTGCCGCCAGTAGTTCTTCATCTTCTTCACGACCTCTTCGGAGGGCACGTTGTCGCTCTTGC
CCCGGTTCTTGTCGCTTCTGGTCAGCACCTTGTTGTCGATGGAGTCGTCCTTCAGAAAGCTCTGAGGCAC
GATATGGTCCACATCGTAGTCGGACAGCCGGTTGATGTCCAGTTCCTGGTCCACGTACATATCCCGCCCA
TTCTGCAGGTAGTACAGGTACAGCTTCTCGTTCTGCAGCTGGGTGTTTTCCACGGGGTGTTCTTTCAGGA
TCTGGCTGCCCAGCTCTTTGATGCCCTCTTCGATCCGCTTCATTCTCTCGCGGCTGTTCTTCTGTCCCTT
CTGGGTGGTCTGGTTCTCTCTGGCCATTTCGATCACGATGTTCTCGGGCTTGTGCCGGCCCATCACTTTC
ACGAGCTCGTCCACCACCTTCACTGTCTGCAGGATGCCCTTCTTAATGGCGGGGCTGCCGGCCAGATTGG
CAATGTGCTCGTGCAGGCTATCGCCCTGGCCGGACACCTGGGCTTTCTGGATGTCCTCTTTAAAGGTCAG
GCTGTC
