>Addgene plasmid #67978 | pKLV2-EF1a-BsdCas9-W | addgene partial sequence | sequence record 125671 | EF1a-F 5'-TCAAGCCTCAGACAGTGGTTC-3'
CATTTCAGGTGTCGTGGAAGCTTGGCGCGCCCACCATGGCCAAGCCTTTGTCTCAAGAAGAATCCACCCT
CATTGAAAGAGCAACGGCTACAATCAACAGCATCCCCATCTCTGAAGACTACAGCGTCGCCAGCGCAGCT
CTCTCTAGCGACGGCCGCATCTTCACTGGTGTCAATGTATATCATTTTACTGGGGGACCTTGTGCAGAAC
TCGTGGTGCTGGGCACTGCTGCTGCTGCGGCAGCTGGCAACCTGACTTGTATCGTCGCGATCGGAAATGA
GAACAGGGGCATCTTGAGCCCCTGCGGACGGTGCCGACAGGTGCTTCTCGATCTGCATCCTGGGATCAAA
GCCATAGTGAAGGACAGTGATGGACAGCCGACGGCAGTTGGGATTCGTGAATTGCTGCCCTCTGGTTATG
TGTGGGAGGGCGGCGGCGGGTCCGGAGGAGAGGGCAGAGGAAGTCTCCTAACATGCGGTGACGTGGAGGA
GAATCCTGGCCCAATGGACTATAAGGACCACGACGGAGACTACAAGGATCATGATATTGATTACAAAGAC
GATGACGATAAGATGGCCCCAAAGAAGAAGCGGAAGGTCGGTATCCACGGAGTCCCAGCAGCCGACAAGA
AGTACAGCATCGGCCTGGACATCGGCACCAACTCTGTGGGCTGGGCCGTGATCACCGACGAGTACAAGGT
GCCCAGCAAGAAATTCAAGGTGCTGGGCAACACCGACCGGCACAGCATCAAGAAGAACCTGATCGGAGCC
CTGCTGTTCGACAGCGGCGAAACAGCCGAGGCCACCCGGCTGAAGAGAACCGCCAGAAGAAGATACACCA
GACGGAAGAACCGG
